Addgene plasmid #204706: pMXSIP-GPR35-FLAG-APEX
Purpose: expresses GPR35-FLAG-APEX in mammalian cells
Depositing lab: William Kaelin. Publication: Mitochondrial remodeling and ischemic protection by G protein-coupled receptor 35 agonists. Wyant GA, Yu W, Doulamis IP, Nomoto RS, Saeed MY, Duignan T, McCully JD, Kaelin WG Jr. Science. 2022 Aug 5;377(6606):621-629. doi: 10.1126/science.abm1638. Epub 2022 Aug 4. PubMed 35926043.
Backbone
  Vector backbone: pMXS
  Vector type: Mammalian Expression
  Selectable markers: Puromycin
Growth in bacteria
  Bacterial resistance: Ampicillin, 100 μg/mL
  Growth temperature: 37°C
  Growth strain: NEB Stable
  Copy number: High Copy
Gene/Insert
  Gene/Insert name: G protein-coupled receptor 35
  Species: H. sapiens (human)
  Entrez Gene: GPR35
  Tag / fusion protein: FLAG, APEX (C terminal on insert)
  Cloning method: Restriction Enzyme; 5′ cloning site EcoRI (unknown if destroyed); 3′ cloning site NotI (unknown if destroyed)
  Sequencing primers: 5′ TTGGATACACGCCGCCCAC
Terms and licenses: Academic/Nonprofit Terms; Industry Terms: Not Available to Industry
How to cite: pMXSIP-GPR35-FLAG-APEX was a gift from William Kaelin (Addgene plasmid # 204706 ; http://n2t.net/addgene:204706 ; RRID:Addgene_204706)
