[The description below was written by a language model from this plasmid's Addgene catalogue record and pLannotate feature annotations shown in this document.]
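Description:
pMXSIP-GPR35-FLAG-APEX is a Moloney murine leukemia virus–based retroviral expression plasmid built on the pMXS backbone, designed to express human G protein-coupled receptor 35 fused at its C terminus to a FLAG epitope and an APEX peroxidase in mammalian cells. The catalogue lists it simply as a mammalian expression vector, but the annotated 7,541 nt sequence shows the full gammaretroviral transfer-vector architecture. A 5′ MMLV LTR is followed by the packaging signal, a truncated gag region lacking its start codon and a pol fragment carrying the splice acceptor, with a 3′ LTR closing the proviral unit. No separate internal promoter is annotated, so transcription of the payload presumably runs from the 5′ LTR. In bacteria the plasmid is maintained by a high-copy ColE1/pUC-type origin and selected with ampicillin through the β-lactamase gene and its own promoter.

The GPR35 coding sequence, cloned between EcoRI and NotI sites, is followed in frame by a short match to FLAG, consistent with a single epitope, and then by a sequence annotated as APEX2, the engineered monomeric soybean ascorbate peroxidase. Downstream, an EMCV IRES drives translation of puromycin N-acetyltransferase from the same transcript, so puromycin selection enriches for cells that also express the receptor fusion. The packaging signal and LTRs allow the cassette to be packaged into retroviral particles when the viral proteins are supplied in trans, and then stably integrated into target cells. APEX tags are generally used for proximity biotinylation proteomics and electron microscopy contrast, while FLAG permits detection or immunoprecipitation. The record itself states only that the construct expresses GPR35-FLAG-APEX in mammalian cells.
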