Features (pLannotate 1.2.2; 16 found; start..end, strand, type, name):
     22..615     +  LTR            LTR: long terminal repeat from Moloney murine leukemia virus
    678..877     +  misc_feature   MMLV Ψ: packaging signal of Moloney murine leukemia virus (MMLV)
    929..1017    +  misc_feature   MESV Ψ (fragment): packaging signal of murine embryonic stem cell virus
   1094..1510    +  CDS            gag (truncated): truncated Moloney murine leukemia virus (MMLV) gag gene lacking the start codon
   1520..1894    +  misc_feature   pol region: Moloney murine leukemia virus (MMLV) pol region containing the splice acceptor site
   1951..2877    +  CDS            GPR35: GPR35_HUMAN - Experimental evidence at transcript level: Swiss-Prot protein existence level 2. Acts as a receptor for kynurenic acid, an intermediate in the tryptophan metabolic pathway. The activity of this receptor is mediated by G-proteins that elicit calcium mobilization and inositol phosphate production through G(qi/o) proteins. From Homo sapiens (Human).
   2899..2922    +  CDS            3xFLAG (fragment): three tandem FLAG® epitope tags
   2919..3666    +  CDS            APEX2 (fragment): soybean ascorbate peroxidase, engineered to serve as a monomeric tag for electron microscopy and live-cell proteomics (Lam et al., 2015) more active than the original APEX due to the A134P mutation
   3797..4259    +  misc_feature   IRES: internal ribosome entry site (IRES) of the encephalomyocarditis virus (EMCV)
   4279..4875    +  CDS            PuroR (fragment): puromycin N-acetyltransferase; pac from Streptomyces; confers resistance to puromycin
   4924..5045    +  LTR            3' LTR (ΔU3) (fragment): self-inactivating 3' long terminal repeat (LTR) from Moloney murine leukemia virus
   5046..5515    +  LTR            LTR: long terminal repeat from Moloney murine leukemia virus
   5581..5633    -  CDS            lacI (fragment): lac repressor; lacI; The lac repressor binds to the lac operator to inhibit transcription in E. coli. This inhibition can be relieved by adding lactose or isopropyl-β-D-thiogalactopyranoside (IPTG).
   5816..6404    -  rep_origin     ori: high-copy-number ColE1/pMB1/pBR322/pUC origin of replication
   6568..7428    -  CDS            AmpR: β-lactamase; bla; confers resistance to ampicillin, carbenicillin, and related antibiotics
   7429..7533    -  promoter       AmpR promoter: bla
>Addgene plasmid #204706 | pMXSIP-GPR35-FLAG-APEX | addgene full sequence | sequence record 403974 | Addgene NGS Result
CCCGAAAAGTGCCACCTGCATAATGAAAGACCCCACCTGTAGGTTTGGCAAGCTAGCTTAAGTAACGCCA
TTTTGCAAGGCATGGAAAAATACATAACTGAGAATAGAAAAGTTCAGATCAAGGTCAGGAACAGATGGAA
CAGCTGAATATGGGCCAAACAGGATATCTGTGGTAAGCAGTTCCTGCCCCGGCTCAGGGCCAAGAACAGA
TGGAACAGCTGAATATGGGCCAAACAGGATATCTGTGGTAAGCAGTTCCTGCCCCGGCTCAGGGCCAAGA
ACAGATGGTCCCCAGATGCGGTCCAGCCCTCAGCAGTTTCTAGAGAACCATCAGATGTTTCCAGGGTGCC
CCAAGGACCTGAAATGACCCTGTGCCTTATTTGAACTAACCAATCAGTTCGCTTCTCGCTTCTGTTCGCG
CGCTTCTGCTCCCCGAGCTCAATAAAAGAGCCCACAACCCCTCACTCGGCGCGCCAGTCCTCCGATTGAC
TGAGTCGCCCGGGTACCCGTGTATCCAATAAACCCTCTTGCAGTTGCATCCGACTTGTGGTCTCGCTGTT
CCTTGGGAGGGTCTCCTCTGAGTGATTGACTACCCGTCAGCGGGGGTCTTTCATTTGGGGGCTCGTCCGG
GATCGGGAGACCCCTGCCCAGGGACCACCGACCCACCACCGGGAGGTAAGCTGGCCAGCAACTTATCTGT
GTCTGTCCGATTGTCTAGTGTCTATGACTGATTTTATGCGCCTGCGTCGGTACTAGTTAGCTAACTAGCT
CTGTATCTGGCGGACCCGTGGTGGAACTGACGAGTTCGGAACACCCGGCCGCAACCCTGGGAGACGTCCC
AGGGACTTCGGGGGCCGTTTTTGTGGCCCGACCTGAGTCCAAAAATCCCGATCGTTTTGGACTCTTTGGT
GCACCCCCCTAATAGGAGGGATATGTGGTTCTGGTAGGAGACGAGAACCTAAAACAGTTCCCGCCTCCGT
CTGAATTTTTGCTTTCGGTTTGGGACCGAAGCCGCGCCGCGCGTCTTGTCTGCTGCAGCATCGTTCTGTG
TTGTCTCTGTCTGACTGTGTTTCTGTATTTGTCTGAAAATTAGGGCCAGACTGTTACCACTCCCTTAAGT
TTGACCTTAGGTCACTGGAAAGATGTCGAGCGGATCGCTCACAACCAGTCGGTAGATGTCAAGAAGAGAC
GTTGGGTTACCTTCTGCTCTGCAGAATGGCCAACCTTTAACGTCGGATGGCCGCGAGACGGCACCTTTAA
CCGAGACCTCATCACCCAGGTTAAGATCAAGGTCTTTTCACCTGGCCCGCATGGACACCCAGACCAGGTC
CCCTACATCGTGACCTGGGAAGCCTTGGCTTTTGACCCCCCTCCCTGGGTCAAGCCCTTTGTACACCCTA
AGCCTCCGCCTCCTCTTCCTCCATCCGCCCCGTCTCTCCCCCTTGAACCTCCTCGTTCGACCCCGCCTCG
ATCCTCCCTTTATCCAGCCCTCACTCCTTCTCTAGGCGCCCCCATATGGCCATATGAGATCTTATATGGG
GCACCCCCGCCCCTTGTAAACTTCCCTGACCCTGACATGACAAGAGTTACTAACAGCCCCTCTCTCCAAG
CTCACTTACAGGCTCTCTACTTAGTCCAGCACGAAGTCTGGAGACCTCTGGCGGCAGCCTACCAAGAACA
ACTGGACCGACCGGTGGTACCTCACCCTTACCGAGTCGGCGACACAGTGTGGGTCCGCCGACACCAGACT
AAGAACCTAGAACCTCGCTGGAAAGGACCTTACACAGTCCTGCTGACCACCCCCACCGCCCTCAAAGTAG
ACGGCATCGCAGCTTGGATACACGCCGCCCACGTGAAGGCTGCCGACCCCGGGGGTGGACCATCCTCTAG
ACTGCCGGATCTAGCTAGTTAATTAAGGATCCCAGTGTGGTGGTACGGGAATTCGCCACCATGAATGGCA
CCTACAACACCTGTGGCTCCAGCGACCTCACCTGGCCCCCAGCGATCAAGCTGGGCTTCTACGCCTACTT
GGGCGTCCTGCTGGTGCTAGGCCTGCTGCTCAACAGCCTGGCGCTCTGGGTGTTCTGCTGCCGCATGCAG
CAGTGGACGGAGACCCGCATCTACATGACCAACCTGGCGGTGGCCGACCTCTGCCTGCTGTGCACCTTGC
CCTTCGTGCTGCACTCCCTGCGAGACACCTCAGACACGCCGCTGTGCCAGCTCTCCCAGGGCATCTACCT
GACCAACAGGTACATGAGCATCAGCCTGGTCACGGCCATCGCCGTGGACCGCTATGTGGCCGTGCGGCAC
CCGCTGCGTGCCCGCGGGCTGCGGTCCCCCAGGCAGGCTGCGGCCGTGTGCGCGGTCCTCTGGGTGCTGG
TCATCGGCTCCCTGGTGGCTCGCTGGCTCCTGGGGATTCAGGAGGGCGGCTTCTGCTTCAGGAGCACCCG
GCACAATTTCAACTCCATGGCGTTCCCGCTGCTGGGATTCTACCTGCCCCTGGCCGTGGTGGTCTTCTGC
TCCCTGAAGGTGGTGACTGCCCTGGCCCAGAGGCCACCCACCGACGTGGGGCAGGCAGAGGCCACCCGCA
AGGCTGCCCGCATGGTCTGGGCCAACCTCCTGGTGTTCGTGGTCTGCTTCCTGCCCCTGCACGTGGGGCT
GACAGTGCGCCTCGCAGTGGGCTGGAACGCCTGTGCCCTCCTGGAGACGATCCGTCGCGCCCTGTACATA
ACCAGCAAGCTCTCAGATGCCAACTGCTGCCTGGACGCCATCTGCTACTACTACATGGCCAAGGAGTTCC
AGGAGGCGTCTGCACTGGCCGTGGCTCCCCGTGCTAAGGCCCACAAAAGCCAGGACTCTCTGTGCGTGAC
CCTCGCCGGAGGGAGCGGAGTCGACGACTACAAGGATGACGACGATAAGGGAAAGTCTTACCCAACTGTG
AGTGCTGATTACCAGGACGCCGTTGAGAAGGCGAAGAAGAAGCTCAGAGGCTTCATCGCTGAGAAGAGAT
GCGCTCCTCTAATGCTCCGTTTGGCATTCCACTCTGCTGGAACCTTTGACAAGGGCACGAAGACCGGTGG
ACCCTTCGGAACCATCAAGCACCCTGCCGAACTGGCTCACAGCGCTAACAACGGTCTTGACATCGCTGTT
AGGCTTTTGGAGCCACTCAAGGCGGAGTTCCCTATTTTGAGCTACGCCGATTTCTACCAGTTGGCTGGCG
TTGTTGCCGTTGAGGTCACGGGTGGACCTAAGGTTCCATTCCACCCTGGAAGAGAGGACAAGCCTGAGCC
ACCACCAGAGGGTCGCTTGCCCGATCCCACTAAGGGTTCTGACCATTTGAGAGATGTGTTTGGCAAAGCT
ATGGGGCTTACTGACCAAGATATCGTTGCTCTATCTGGGGGTCACACTATTGGAGCTGCACACAAGGAGC
GTTCTGGATTTGAGGGTCCCTGGACCTCTAATCCTCTTATTTTCGACAACTCATACTTCACGGAGTTGTT
GAGTGGTGAGAAGGAAGGTCTCCTTCAGCTACCTTCTGACAAGGCTCTTTTGTCTGACCCTGTATTCCGC
CCTCTCGTTGACAAATATGCAGCGGACGAAGATGCCTTCTTTGCTGATTACGCTGAGGCTCACCAAAAGC
TTTCCGAGCTTGGGTTTGCTGATGCCGCGGCGTAAGCGGCCGCTACGTAAATTCCGCCCCCCCCCCTAAC
GTTACTGGCCGAAGCCGCTTGGAATAAGGCCGGTGTGCGTTTGTCTATATGTTATTTTCCACCATATTGC
CGTCTTTTGGCAATGTGAGGGCCCGGAAACCTGGCCCTGTCTTCTTGACGAGCATTCCTAGGGGTCTTTC
CCCTCTCGCCAAAGGAATGCAAGGTCTGTTGAATGTCGTGAAGGAAGCAGTTCCTCTGGAAGCTTCTTGA
AGACAAACAACGTCTGTAGCGACCCTTTGCAGGCAGCGGAACCCCCCACCTGGCGACAGGTGCCTCTGCG
GCCAAAAGCCACGTGTATAAGATACACCTGCAAAGGCGGCACAACCCCAGTGCCACGTTGTGAGTTGGAT
AGTTGTGGAAAGAGTCAAATGGCTCTCCTCAAGCGTATTCAACAAGGGGCTGAAGGATGCCCAGAAGGTA
CCCCATTGTATGGGATCTGATCTGGGGCCTCGGTGCACATGCTTTACATGTGTTTAGTCGAGGTTAAAAA
AACGTCTAGGCCCCCCGAACCACGGGGACGTGGTTTTCCTTTGAAAAACACGATGATAATATGGCCACAA
CCATGGTTACCGAGTACAAGCCCACGGTGCGCCTCGCCACCCGCGACGACGTCCCCAGGGCCGTACGCAC
CCTCGCCGCCGCGTTCGCCGACTACCCCGCCACGCGCCACACCGTCGATCCGGACCGCCACATCGAGCGG
GTCACCGAGCTGCAAGAACTCTTCCTCACGCGCGTCGGGCTCGACATCGGCAAGGTGTGGGTCGCGGACG
ACGGCGCCGCGGTGGCGGTCTGGACCACGCCGGAGAGCGTCGAAGCGGGGGCGGTGTTCGCCGAGATCGG
CCCGCGCATGGCCGAGTTGAGCGGTTCCCGGCTGGCCGCGCAGCAACAGATGGAAGGCCTCCTGGCGCCG
CACCGGCCCAAGGAGCCCGCGTGGTTCCTGGCCACCGTCGGCGTCTCGCCCGACCACCAGGGCAAGGGTC
TGGGCAGCGCCGTCGTGCTCCCCGGAGTGGAGGCGGCCGAGCGCGCCGGGGTGCCCGCCTTCCTGGAGAC
CTCCGCGCCCCGCAACCTCCCCTTCTACGAGCGGCTCGGCTTCACCGTCACCGCCGACGTCGAGGTGCCC
GAAGGACCGCGCACCTGGTGCATGACCCGCAAGCCCGGTGCCTGAGTCGACGATAAAATAAAAGATTTTA
TTTAGTCTCCAGAAAAAGGGGGGAATGAAAGACCCCACCTGTAGGTTTGGCAAGCTAGCTTAAGTAACGC
CATTTTGCAAGGCATGGAAAAATACATAACTGAGAATAGAGAAGTTCAGATCAAGGTCAGGAACAGATGG
AACAGCTGAATATGGGCCAAACAGGATATCTGTGGTAAGCAGTTCCTGCCCCGGCTCAGGGCCAAGAACA
GATGGAACAGCTGAATATGGGCCAAACAGGATATCTGTGGTAAGCAGTTCCTGCCCCGGCTCAGGGCCAA
GAACAGATGGTCCCCAGATGCGGTCCAGCCCTCAGCAGTTTCTAGAGAACCATCAGATGTTTCCAGGGTG
CCCCAAGGACCTGAAATGACCCTGTGCCTTATTTGAACTAACCAATCAGTTCGCTTCTCGCTTCTGTTCG
CGCGCTTCTGCTCCCCGAGCTCAATAAAAGAGCCCACAACCCCTCACTCGGGGCGCCAGTCCTCCGATTG
ACTGAGTCGCCCGGGTACCCGTGTATCCAATAAACCCTCTTGCAGTTGCATCCGACTTGTGGTCTCGCTG
TTCCTTGGGAGGGTCTCCTCTGAGTGATTGACTACCCGTCAGCGGGGGTCTTTCACATGCAGCATGTATC
AAAATTAATTTGGTTTTTTTTCTTAAGTATTTACATTAAATGGCCATAGTTGCATTAATGAATCGGCCAA
CGCGCGGGGAGAGGCGGTTTGCGTATTGGGCGCTCTTCCGCTTCCTCGCTCACTGACTCGCTGCGCTCGG
TCGTTCGGCTGCGGCGAGCGGTATCAGCTCACTCAAAGGCGGTAATACGGTTATCCACAGAATCAGGGGA
TAACGCAGGAAAGAACATGTGAGCAAAAGGCCAGCAAAAGGCCAGGAACCGTAAAAAGGCCGCGTTGCTG
GCGTTTTTCCATAGGCTCCGCCCCCCTGACGAGCATCACAAAAATCGACGCTCAAGTCAGAGGTGGCGAA
ACCCGACAGGACTATAAAGATACCAGGCGTTTCCCCCTGGAAGCTCCCTCGTGCGCTCTCCTGTTCCGAC
CCTGCCGCTTACCGGATACCTGTCCGCCTTTCTCCCTTCGGGAAGCGTGGCGCTTTCTCATAGCTCACGC
TGTAGGTATCTCAGTTCGGTGTAGGTCGTTCGCTCCAAGCTGGGCTGTGTGCACGAACCCCCCGTTCAGC
CCGACCGCTGCGCCTTATCCGGTAACTATCGTCTTGAGTCCAACCCGGTAAGACACGACTTATCGCCACT
GGCAGCAGCCACTGGTAACAGGATTAGCAGAGCGAGGTATGTAGGCGGTGCTACAGAGTTCTTGAAGTGG
TGGCCTAACTACGGCTACACTAGAAGAACAGTATTTGGTATCTGCGCTCTGCTGAAGCCAGTTACCTTCG
GAAAAAGAGTTGGTAGCTCTTGATCCGGCAAACAAACCACCGCTGGTAGCGGTGGTTTTTTTGTTTGCAA
GCAGCAGATTACGCGCAGAAAAAAAGGATCTCAAGAAGATCCTTTGATCTTTTCTACGGGGTCTGACGCT
CAGTGGAACGAAAACTCACGTTAAGGGATTTTGGTCATGAGATTATCAAAAAGGATCTTCACCTAGATCC
TTTTGCGGCCGGCCGCAAATCAATCTAAAGTATATATGAGTAAACTTGGTCTGACAGTTACCAATGCTTA
ATCAGTGAGGCACCTATCTCAGCGATCTGTCTATTTCGTTCATCCATAGTTGCCTGACTCCCCGTCGTGT
AGATAACTACGATACGGGAGGGCTTACCATCTGGCCCCAGTGCTGCAATGATACCGCGAGACCCACGCTC
ACCGGCTCCAGATTTATCAGCAATAAACCAGCCAGCCGGAAGGGCCGAGCGCAGAAGTGGTCCTGCAACT
TTATCCGCCTCCATCCAGTCTATTAATTGTTGCCGGGAAGCTAGAGTAAGTAGTTCGCCAGTTAATAGTT
TGCGCAACGTTGTTGCCATTGCTACAGGCATCGTGGTGTCACGCTCGTCGTTTGGTATGGCTTCATTCAG
CTCCGGTTCCCAACGATCAAGGCGAGTTACATGATCCCCCATGTTGTGCAAAAAAGCGGTTAGCTCCTTC
GGTCCTCCGATCGTTGTCAGAAGTAAGTTGGCCGCAGTGTTATCACTCATGGTTATGGCAGCACTGCATA
ATTCTCTTACTGTCATGCCATCCGTAAGATGCTTTTCTGTGACTGGTGAGTACTCAACCAAGTCATTCTG
AGAATAGTGTATGCGGCGACCGAGTTGCTCTTGCCCGGCGTCAATACGGGATAATACCGCGCCACATAGC
AGAACTTTAAAAGTGCTCATCATTGGAAAACGTTCTTCGGGGCGAAAACTCTCAAGGATCTTACCGCTGT
TGAGATCCAGTTCGATGTAACCCACTCGTGCACCCAACTGATCTTCAGCATCTTTTACTTTCACCAGCGT
TTCTGGGTGAGCAAAAACAGGAAGGCAAAATGCCGCAAAAAAGGGAATAAGGGCGACACGGAAATGTTGA
ATACTCATACTCTTCCTTTTTCAATATTATTGAAGCATTTATCAGGGTTATTGTCTCATGAGCGGATACA
TATTTGAATGTATTTAGAAAAATAAACAAATAGGGGTTCCGCGCACATTTC
